>Addgene plasmid #51643 | APP-bio-His | depositor full sequence | sequence record 78965 | APP-bio-His sequence 8735 bps
GTCGACCTCCATCACGGCCTATAAGAGTGAGGGGGAGTCAGCGGAGTTCTCCTTCCCACTCAACCTTGGA
GAGGAAAGCCTGCAGGGAGAGTTGAGATGGAAGGCAGAGAAGGCTCCTTCTTCCCAGTCCTGGATCACCT
TCTCCCTAAAGAACCAAAAGGTGTCTGTGCAGAAGTCTACTAGCAACCCCAAGTTCCAGCTGTCCGAAAC
GCTCCCACTCACCCTTCAGATACCCCAGGTCTCCCTTCAGTTTGCTGGTTCTGGCAACCTGACCCTGACT
CTGGACAGAGGGATACTGTATCAGGAAGTGAACCTGGTGGTGATGAAAGTGACTCAGCCCGACAGCAACA
CTTTGACCTGTGAGGTGATGGGACCCACCTCACCCAAGATGAGACTGATCTTGAAGCAGGAGAATCAGGA
GGCCAGGGTCTCCAGGCAGGAGAAAGTGATTCAAGTGCAGGCCCCTGAAGCAGGGGTGTGGCAATGTCTA
CTGAGTGAAGGTGAAGAGGTCAAGATGGACTCCAAGATCCAGGTTTTATCCAAAGGGTTGAATTCCGGCA
GCCTGCACCACATCCTGGACGCCCAGAAGATGCTGTGGAACCACAGGGACAGGAACCTGCCTCCTCTGGC
CCCTCTGGGCCCCCACCACCATCACCACCATTGAGTCTAGACACGTGATTAATTAAGGATCCCCCGACCT
CGACCTCTGGCTAATAAAGGAAATTTATTTTCATTGCAATAGTGTGTTGGAATTTTTTGTGTCTCTCACT
CGGAAGGACATATGGGAGGGCAAATCATTTGGTCGAGATCCCTCGGAGATCTCTAGCTAGAGGATCGATC
CCCGCCCCGGACGAACTAAACCTGACTACGACATCTCTGCCCCTTCTTCGCGGGGCAGTGCATGTAATCC
CTTCAGTTGGTTGGTACAACTTGCCAACTGGGCCCTGTTCCACATGTGACACGGGGGGGGACCAAACACA
AAGGGGTTCTCTGACTGTAGTTGACATCCTTATAAATGGATGTGCACATTTGCCAACACTGAGTGGCTTT
CATCCTGGAGCAGACTTTGCAGTCTGTGGACTGCAACACAACATTGCCTTTATGTGTAACTCTTGGCTGA
AGCTCTTACACCAATGCTGGGGGACATGTACCTCCCAGGGGCCCAGGAAGACTACGGGAGGCTACACCAA
CGTCAATCAGAGGGGCCTGTGTAGCTACCGATAAGCGGACCCTCAAGAGGGCATTAGCAATAGTGTTTAT
AAGGCCCCCTTGTTAACCCTAAACGGGTAGCATATGCTTCCCGGGTAGTAGTATATACTATCCAGACTAA
CCCTAATTCAATAGCATATGTTACCCAACGGGAAGCATATGCTATCGAATTAGGGTTAGTAAAAGGGTCC
TAAGGAACAGCGATATCTCCCACCCCATGAGCTGTCACGGTTTTATTTACATGGGGTCAGGATTCCACGA
GGGTAGTGAACCATTTTAGTCACAAGGGCAGTGGCTGAAGATCAAGGAGCGGGCAGTGAACTCTCCTGAA
TCTTCGCCTGCTTCTTCATTCTCCTTCGTTTAGCTAATAGAATAACTGCTGAGTTGTGAACAGTAAGGTG
TATGTGAGGTGCTCGAAAACAAGGTTTCAGGTGACGCCCCCAGAATAAAATTTGGACGGGGGGTTCAGTG
GTGGCATTGTGCTATGACACCAATATAACCCTCACAAACCCCTTGGGCAATAAATACTAGTGTAGGAATG
AAACATTCTGAATATCTTTAACAATAGAAATCCATGGGGTGGGGACAAGCCGTAAAGACTGGATGTCCAT
CTCACACGAATTTATGGCTATGGGCAACACATAATCCTAGTGCAATATGATACTGGGGTTATTAAGATGT
GTCCCAGGCAGGGACCAAGACAGGTGAACCATGTTGTTACACTCTATTTGTAACAAGGGGAAAGAGAGTG
GACGCCGACAGCAGCGGACTCCACTGGTTGTCTCTAACACCCCCGAAAATTAAACGGGGCTCCACGCCAA
TGGGGCCCATAAACAAAGACAAGTGGCCACTCTTTTTTTTGAAATTGTGGAGTGGGGGCACGCGTCAGCC
CCCACACGCCGCCCTGCGGTTTTGGACTGTAAAATAAGGGTGTAATAACTTGGCTGATTGTAACCCCGCT
AACCACTGCGGTCAAACCACTTGCCCACAAAACCACTAATGGCACCCCGGGGAATACCTGCATAAGTAGG
TGGGCGGGCCAAGATAGGGGCGCGATTGCTGCGATCTGGAGGACAAATTACACACACTTGCGCCTGAGCG
CCAAGCACAGGGTTGTTGGTCCTCATATTCACGAGGTCGCTGAGAGCACGGTGGGCTAATGTTGCCATGG
GTAGCATATACTACCCAAATATCTGGATAGCATATGCTATCCTAATCTATATCTGGGTAGCATAGGCTAT
CCTAATCTATATCTGGGTAGCATATGCTATCCTAATCTATATCTGGGTAGTATATGCTATCCTAATTTAT
ATCTGGGTAGCATAGGCTATCCTAATCTATATCTGGGTAGCATATGCTATCCTAATCTATATCTGGGTAG
TATATGCTATCCTAATCTGTATCCGGGTAGCATATGCTATCCTAATAGAGATTAGGGTAGTATATGCTAT
CCTAATTTATATCTGGGTAGCATATACTACCCAAATATCTGGATAGCATATGCTATCCTAATCTATATCT
GGGTAGCATATGCTATCCTAATCTATATCTGGGTAGCATAGGCTATCCTAATCTATATCTGGGTAGCATA
TGCTATCCTAATCTATATCTGGGTAGTATATGCTATCCTAATTTATATCTGGGTAGCATAGGCTATCCTA
ATCTATATCTGGGTAGCATATGCTATCCTAATCTATATCTGGGTAGTATATGCTATCCTAATCTGTATCC
GGGTAGCATATGCTATCCTCATGATAAGCTGTCAAACATGAGAATTTTCTTGAAGACGAAAGGGCCTCGT
GATACGCCTATTTTTATAGGTTAATGTCATGATAATAATGGTTTCTTAGACGTCAGGTGGCACTTTTCGG
GGAAATGTGCGCGGAACCCCTATTTGTTTATTTTTCTAAATACATTCAAATATGTATCCGCTCATGAGAC
AATAACCCTGATAAATGCTTCAATAATATTGAAAAAGGAAGAGTATGAGTATTCAACATTTCCGTGTCGC
CCTTATTCCCTTTTTTGCGGCATTTTGCCTTCCTGTTTTTGCTCACCCAGAAACGCTGGTGAAAGTAAAA
GATGCTGAAGATCAGTTGGGTGCACGAGTGGGTTACATCGAACTGGATCTCAACAGCGGTAAGATCCTTG
AGAGTTTTCGCCCCGAAGAACGTTTTCCAATGATGAGCACTTTTAAAGTTCTGCTATGTGGCGCGGTATT
ATCCCGTGTTGACGCCGGGCAAGAGCAACTCGGTCGCCGCATACACTATTCTCAGAATGACTTGGTTGAG
TACTCACCAGTCACAGAAAAGCATCTTACGGATGGCATGACAGTAAGAGAATTATGCAGTGCTGCCATAA
CCATGAGTGATAACACTGCGGCCAACTTACTTCTGACAACGATCGGAGGACCGAAGGAGCTAACCGCTTT
TTTGCACAACATGGGGGATCATGTAACTCGCCTTGATCGTTGGGAACCGGAGCTGAATGAAGCCATACCA
AACGACGAGCGTGACACCACGATGCCTGCAGCAATGGCAACAACGTTGCGCAAACTATTAACTGGCGAAC
TACTTACTCTAGCTTCCCGGCAACAATTAATAGACTGGATGGAGGCGGATAAAGTTGCAGGACCACTTCT
GCGCTCGGCCCTTCCGGCTGGCTGGTTTATTGCTGATAAATCTGGAGCCGGTGAGCGTGGGTCTCGCGGT
ATCATTGCAGCACTGGGGCCAGATGGTAAGCCCTCCCGTATCGTAGTTATCTACACGACGGGGAGTCAGG
CAACTATGGATGAACGAAATAGACAGATCGCTGAGATAGGTGCCTCACTGATTAAGCATTGGTAACTGTC
AGACCAAGTTTACTCATATATACTTTAGATTGATTTAAAACTTCATTTTTAATTTAAAAGGATCTAGGTG
AAGATCCTTTTTGATAATCTCATGACCAAAATCCCTTAACGTGAGTTTTCGTTCCACTGAGCGTCAGACC
CCGTAGAAAAGATCAAAGGATCTTCTTGAGATCCTTTTTTTCTGCGCGTAATCTGCTGCTTGCAAACAAA
AAAACCACCGCTACCAGCGGTGGTTTGTTTGCCGGATCAAGAGCTACCAACTCTTTTTCCGAAGGTAACT
GGCTTCAGCAGAGCGCAGATACCAAATACTGTTCTTCTAGTGTAGCCGTAGTTAGGCCACCACTTCAAGA
ACTCTGTAGCACCGCCTACATACCTCGCTCTGCTAATCCTGTTACCAGTGGCTGCTGCCAGTGGCGATAA
GTCGTGTCTTACCGGGTTGGACTCAAGACGATAGTTACCGGATAAGGCGCAGCGGTCGGGCTGAACGGGG
GGTTCGTGCACACAGCCCAGCTTGGAGCGAACGACCTACACCGAACTGAGATACCTACAGCGTGAGCTAT
GAGAAAGCGCCACGCTTCCCGAAGGGAGAAAGGCGGACAGGTATCCGGTAAGCGGCAGGGTCGGAACAGG
AGAGCGCACGAGGGAGCTTCCAGGGGGAAACGCCTGGTATCTTTATAGTCCTGTCGGGTTTCGCCACCTC
TGACTTGAGCGTCGATTTTTGTGATGCTCGTCAGGGGGGCGGAGCCTATGGAAAAACGCCAGCAACGCGG
CCTTTTTACGGTTCCTGGCCTTTTGCTGGCCTTTTGCTCACATGTTCTTTCCTGCGTTATCCCCTGATTC
TGTGGATAACCGTATTACCGCCTTTGAGTGAGCTGATACCGCTCGCCGCAGCCGAACGACCGAGCGCAGC
GAGTCAGTGAGCGAGGAAGCGGAAGAGCGCCCAATACGCAAACCGCCTCTCCCCGCGCGTTGGCCGATTC
ATTAATGCAGCTGGCACGACAGGTTTCCCGACTGGAAAGCGGGCAGTGAGCGCAACGCAATTAATGTGAG
TTAGCTCACTCATTAGGCACCCCAGGCTTTACACTTTATGCTTCCGGCTCGTATGTTGTGTGGAATTGTG
AGCGGATAACAATTTCACACAGGAAACAGCTATGACCATGATTACGCCAAGCTCTAGCTAGAGGTCGACC
AATTCTCATGTTTGACAGCTTATCATCGCAGATCCGGGCAACGTTGTTGCCATTGCTGCAGGCGCAGAAC
TGGTAGGTATGGAAGATCTATACATTGAATCAATATTGGCAATTAGCCATATTAGTCATTGGTTATATAG
CATAAATCAATATTGGCTATTGGCCATTGCATACGTTGTATCTATATCATAATATGTACATTTATATTGG
CTCATGTCCAATATGACCGCCATGTTGACATTGATTATTGACTAGTTATTAATAGTAATCAATTACGGGG
TCATTAGTTCATAGCCCATATATGGAGTTCCGCGTTACATAACTTACGGTAAATGGCCCGCCTGGCTGAC
CGCCCAACGACCCCCGCCCATTGACGTCAATAATGACGTATGTTCCCATAGTAACGCCAATAGGGACTTT
CCATTGACGTCAATGGGTGGAGTATTTACGGTAAACTGCCCACTTGGCAGTACATCAAGTGTATCATATG
CCAAGTCCGCCCCCTATTGACGTCAATGACGGTAAATGGCCCGCCTGGCATTATGCCCAGTACATGACCT
TACGGGACTTTCCTACTTGGCAGTACATCTACGTATTAGTCATCGCTATTACCATGGTGATGCGGTTTTG
GCAGTACACCAATGGGCGTGGATAGCGGTTTGACTCACGGGGATTTCCAAGTCTCCACCCCATTGACGTC
AATGGGAGTTTGTTTTGGCACCAAAATCAACGGGACTTTCCAAAATGTCGTAATAACCCCGCCCCGTTGA
CGCAAATGGGCGGTAGGCGTGTACGGTGGGAGGTCTATATAAGCAGAGCTCGTTTAGTGAACCGTCAGAT
CCTCACTCTCTTCCGCATCGCTGTCTGCGAGGGCCAGCTGTTGGGCTCGCGGTTGAGGACAAACTCTTCG
CGGTCTTTCCAGTACTCTTGGATCGGAAACCCGTCGGCCTCCGAACGGTACTCCGCCACCGAGGGACCTG
AGCGAGTCCGCATCGACCGGATCGGAAAACCTCTCGAGAAAGGCGTCTAACCAGTCACAGTCGCAAGGTA
GGCTGAGCACCGTGGCGGGCGGCAGCGGGTGGCGGTCGGGGTTGTTTCTGGCGGAGGTGCTGCTGATGAT
GTAATTAAAGTAGGCGGTCTTGAGACGGCGGATGGTCGAGGTGAGGTGTGGCAGGCTTGAGATCCAGCTG
TTGGGGTGAGTACTCCCTCTCAAAAGCGGGCATTACTTCTGCGCTAAGATTGTCAGTTTCCAAAAACGAG
GAGGATTTGATATTCACCTGGCCCGATCTGGCCATACACTTGAGTGACAATGACATCCACTTTGCCTTTC
TCTCCACAGGTGTCCACTCCCAGGTCCAAGTTTAAACTGCGGCCGCCACCATGGCTCCAGGACTGGCTCT
GCTGCTGCTGGCTGCTTGGACAGCTAGAGCCCTGGAAGTGCCC
[315 nt withheld, positions 6694-7008]
CTGCTGGTGCCCGACAAGTGCAAGTTCCTGCACCAGGAACGGATGGACGTCTGCGAGACACATCTGCACT
GGCACACCGTGGCCAAAGAGACATGCAGCGAGAAGTCCACCAATCTGCACGACTACGGCATGCTGCTGCC
CTGCGGCATCGACAAGTTCCGGGGCGTGGAGTTCGTGTGCTGCCCCCTGGCCGAGGAATCCGACAACGTG
GACAGCGCCGACGCTGAAGAGGATGATAGCGACGTCTGGTGGGGCGGAGCCGACACAGATTACGCCGACG
GCAGCGAGGATAAGGTGGTGGAGGTGGCCGAAGAGGAAGAAGTCGCCGAGGTCGAGGAAGAGGAAGCCGA
CGACGACGAGGACGATGAGGACGGCGACGAGGTGGAAGAAGAGGCTGAGGAACCCTACGAGGAAGCCACC
GAGCGGACCACTTCAATCGCTACCACTACTACAACCACTACCGAGAGCGTGGAGGAAGTCGTGCGGGAAG
TCTGCAGCGAGCAGGCCGAGACAGGCCCCTGCCGGGCCATGATCAGCCGGTGGTACTTCGACGTGACCGA
GGGCAAGTGCGCCCCCTTCTTCTATGGCGGCTGCGGCGGCAACCGGAACAACTTCGACACCGAGGAATAC
TGCATGGCCGTGTGCGGCAGCGCCATGAGCCAGAGCCTGCTGAAAACCACCCAGGAACCCCTGGCCAGAG
ATCCCGTGAAGCTGCCTACCACCGCCGCCTCTACCCCCGACGCCGTGGACAAGTACCTGGAAACTCCAGG
AGATGAAAACGAG
[540 nt withheld, positions 7792-8331]
AAAGAGCAGAACTACAGTGATGACGTGCTGGCCAACATGATCAGCGAGCCCCGGATCAGCTACGGCAACG
ACGCCCTGATGCCCAGCCTGACCGAGACAAAGACCACCGTGGAGCTGCTGCCCGTGAACGGCGAGTTCAG
CCTGGACGATCTGCAGCCCTGGCATAGCTTTGGCGCTGACAGCGTCCCCGCCAACACCGAGAACGAGGTG
GAGCCCGTGGATGCCAGACCAGCAGCCGATAGAGGCCTGACCACCAGACCTGGCAGCGGCCTGACCAACA
TCAAGACCGAAGAGATCAGCGAAGTGAAGATGGACGCCGAGTTCCGGCACGATAGCGGCTACGAGGTGCA
CCACCAGAAACTGGTGTTCTTCGCCGAGGACGTGGGCAGCAACAAGGGCGCGCC
Features (pLannotate 1.2.2; 19 found; start..end, strand, type, name):
    713..768     +  polyA_signal   β-globin poly(A) signal: rabbit β-globin polyadenylation signal (Gil and Proudfoot, 1987)
   1282..2963    -  rep_origin     oriP (fragment): Epstein-Barr virus oriP replication origin (Yates et al., 2000)
   3090..3194    +  promoter       AmpR promoter: bla
   3195..4055    +  CDS            AmpR: β-lactamase; bla; confers resistance to ampicillin, carbenicillin, and related antibiotics
   4226..4814    +  rep_origin     ori: high-copy-number ColE1/pMB1/pBR322/pUC origin of replication
   4997..5089    +  CDS            lacI (fragment): lac repressor; lacI; The lac repressor binds to the lac operator to inhibit transcription in E. coli. This inhibition can be relieved by adding lactose or isopropyl-β-D-thiogalactopyranoside (IPTG).
   5102..5123    +  protein_bind   CAP binding site: CAP binding activates transcription in the presence of cAMP. E. coli catabolite activator protein
   5138..5168    +  promoter       lac promoter: promoter for the E. coli lac operon
   5176..5192    +  protein_bind   lac operator: The lac repressor binds to the lac operator to inhibit transcription in E. coli. This inhibition can be relieved by adding lactose or isopropyl-β-D-thiogalactopyranoside (IPTG). lac repressor encoded by lacI
   5262..5278    +  promoter       tet promoter (fragment): E. coli promoter for tetracycline efflux protein gene
   5288..5313    -  CDS            bla(M) (fragment): β-lactamase lacking the signal sequence; bla(M); allows cytosolic expression of β-lactamase
   5487..5866    +  enhancer       CMV enhancer: human cytomegalovirus immediate early enhancer
   5868..6067    +  promoter       CMV promoter: human cytomegalovirus (CMV) immediate early promoter
   6135..6173    +  misc_feature   Ad SA (fragment): adenovirus major late transcript splice acceptor (Friedrich and Soriano, 1991)
   6206..6415    -  CDS            PTP (fragment): TERM_ADE02 - Experimental evidence at protein level: Swiss-Prot protein existence level 1. Protein covalently bound to the viral DNA that acts as a primer for viral genomic replication by DNA strand displacement. Assembles on the viral origin of replication in an initiation complex with viral polymerase, DBP, host NFIA and host POU2F1/OCT1. During initiation, the polymerase covalently couples the first dCTP with Ser- 580 of pTP. The terminal protein stimulates the template activity over 20 fold compared to protein-free templates. Neo-synthesized viral genomes are linked to two preterminal prot
   6446..6535    +  intron         chimeric intron (fragment): chimera between introns from adenovirus and immunoglobulin heavy chain genes
   6554..6600    +  CDS            IgH signal sequence (fragment): signal sequence from the mouse immunoglobulin heavy chain variable region
   6631..8733    +  CDS            APP (fragment) (sequence partly withheld): A4_HUMAN - Also known as A4, AD1. Experimental evidence at protein level: Swiss-Prot protein existence level 1. N-APP binds TNFRSF21 triggering caspase activation and degeneration of both neuronal cell bodies (via caspase-3) and axons (via caspase-6). From Homo sapiens (Human).
   8728..553     +  CDS            Cd4 (fragment) (across the origin): CD4_RAT - Experimental evidence at protein level: Swiss-Prot protein existence level 1. Integral membrane glycoprotein that plays an essential role in the immune response and serves multiple functions in responses against both external and internal offenses. In T-cells, functions primarily as a coreceptor for MHC class II molecule:peptide complex. The antigens presented by class II peptides are derived from extracellular proteins while class I peptides are derived from cytosolic proteins. Interacts simultaneously with the T-cell receptor (TCR) and the MHC class II presented by antigen presenti
