[The description below was written by a language model from this plasmid's Addgene catalogue record and pLannotate feature annotations shown in this document.]
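Description:
APP-bio-His is an 8.7 kb mammalian expression plasmid built on the pTT3 backbone, designed to produce the entire extracellular region of human amyloid beta A4 precursor protein (APP) as a soluble, secreted recombinant protein. It is maintained in E. coli through a high-copy ColE1/pUC-type origin and an ampicillin resistance gene. The backbone also carries a fragment of the Epstein-Barr virus oriP, which supports episomal retention of the plasmid in EBNA1-expressing cell lines and so favours high-yield transient expression. No mammalian selection marker is annotated.

Transcription is driven by the CMV immediate early enhancer and promoter. These are followed by adenovirus-derived leader and splice elements and a chimeric intron fragment, which improve mRNA processing and expression, and the unit ends at a rabbit β-globin polyadenylation signal. The chemically synthesised APP ectodomain insert, about 2.1 kb, sits between retained NotI and AscI sites. A short immunoglobulin heavy chain signal sequence fragment is annotated just upstream of it, although the record does not say which signal peptide actually directs secretion.

The insert is fused in frame at its C terminus to backbone-encoded rat CD4 domains 3 and 4, and this reading frame runs across the numbering origin of the sequence record. The catalogue entry states that an enzymatic biotinylation sequence, a linker and a His tag follow the CD4 domains, but the feature table does not annotate them individually. The CD4 domains provide a common antibody-recognisable tag, the biotinylation sequence allows site-specific capture on streptavidin, and the His tag permits metal affinity purification. The associated publication used ectodomains of this kind in a human platelet receptor protein microarray to screen for extracellular receptor–ligand interactions.
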