Addgene plasmid #51643: APP-bio-His
Purpose: Expresses full-length Amyloid beta A4 protein precursor ectodomain in mammalian cells. C-terminal rat Cd4d3+4 tag, biotinylation sequence and His tag.
Depositing lab: Gavin Wright. Depositing organization: Wellcome Sanger Institute. Publication: A human platelet receptor protein microarray identifies FcepsilonR1alpha as an activating PEAR1 ligand. Sun Y, Vandenbriele C, Kauskot A, Verhamme P, Hoylaerts MF, Wright GJ. Mol Cell Proteomics. 2015 Feb 23. pii: mcp.M114.046946. 10.1074/mcp.M114.046946 PubMed 25713122.
Backbone
  Vector backbone: pTT3
  Backbone manufacturer: Yves Durocher, NRC
  Backbone size w/o insert (bp): 6618
  Total vector size (bp): 8735
  Modifications to backbone: Rat CD4 d3+4, enzymatic biotinylation sequence, linker and His tag (CD4d3+4-BioLHis).
  Vector type: Mammalian Expression
Growth in bacteria
  Bacterial resistance: Ampicillin, 100 μg/mL
  Growth temperature: 37°C
  Growth strain: Top10
  Copy number: High Copy
Gene/Insert
  Gene/Insert name: APP (alt name: Amyloid beta A4 protein precursor)
  Species: H. sapiens (human)
  Insert size (bp): 2117
  Entrez Gene: APP (a.k.a. AAA, ABETA, ABPP, AD1, APPI, CTFgamma, CVAP, PN-II, PN2, alpha-sAPP, preA4)
  Promoter: CMV
  Tag / fusion protein: rat CD4 d3+4 (C terminal on backbone); enzymatic biotinylation sequence (C terminal on backbone); His tag (C terminal on backbone)
  Cloning method: Restriction Enzyme; 5′ cloning site NotI (not destroyed); 3′ cloning site AscI (not destroyed)
  Sequencing primers: 5′ CMV-fwd
Resource information
  A portion of this plasmid was derived from a plasmid made by: Insert was chemically synthesised.
Terms and licenses: Academic/Nonprofit Terms; Industry Terms: Not Available to Industry
Depositor comments: Article ref 8
How to cite: APP-bio-His was a gift from Gavin Wright (Addgene plasmid # 51643 ; http://n2t.net/addgene:51643 ; RRID:Addgene_51643)
