>Addgene plasmid #51643 | APP-bio-His | addgene partial sequence | sequence record 93930 | pMT2-F 5'-TTGCCTTTCTCTCCACAGGT-3'
GCGGCCGCCACCATGGCTCCAGGACTGGCTCTGCTGCTGCTGGCTGCTTGGACAGCTAGAGCCCTGGAAG
TGCCC
[315 nt withheld, positions 76-390]
CTGCTGGTGCCCGACAAGTGCAAGTTCCTGCACCAGGAACGGATGGACGTCTGCGAGACACATCTGCACT
GGCACACCGTGGCCAAAGAGACATGCAGCGAGAAGTCCACCAATCTGCACGACTACGGCATGCTGCTGCC
CTGCGGCATCGACAAGTTCCGGGGCGTGGAGTTCGTGTGCTGCCCCCTGGCCGAGGAATCCGACAACGTG
GACAGCGCCGACGCTGAAGAGGATGATAGCGACGTCTGGTGGGGCGGAGCCGACACAGATTACGCCGACG
GCAGCGAGGATAAGGTGGTGGAGGTGGCCGAAGAGGAAGAAGTCGCCGAGGTCGAGGAAGAGGAAGCCGA
CGACGACGAGGACGATGAGGACGGCGACGAGGTGGAAGAAGAGGCTGAGGAACCCTACGAGGAAGCCACC
GAGCGGACCACTTCAATCGCTACCACTACTACAACCACTACCGAGAG
