>Addgene plasmid #51643 | APP-bio-His | addgene partial sequence | sequence record 94080 | rb_glob_PA_term-R 5'-CCCATATGTCCTTCCGAGTG-3'
ATAAATTTCCTTTATTAGCCAGAGGTCGAGGTCGGGGGATCCTTAATTAATCACGTGTCTAGACTCAATG
GTGGTGATGGTGGTGGGGGCCCAGAGGGGCCAGAGGAGGCAGGTTCCTGTCCCTGTGGTTCCACAGCATC
TTCTGGGCGTCCAGGATGTGGTGCAGGCTGCCGGAATTCAACCCTTTGGATAAAACCTGGATCTTGGAGT
CCATCTTGACCTCTTCACCTTCACTCAGTAGACATTGCCACACCCCTGCTTCAGGGGCCTGCACTTGAAT
CACTTTCTCCTGCCTGGAGACCCTGGCCTCCTGATTCTCCTGCTTCAAGATCAGTCTCATCTTGGGTGAG
GTGGGTCCCATCACCTCACAGGTCAAAGTGTTGCTGTCGGGCTGAGTCACTTTCATCACCACCAGGTTCA
CTTCCTGATACAGTATCCCTCTGTCCAGAGTCAGGGTCAGGTTGCCAGAACCAGCAAACTGAAGGGAGAC
CTGGGGTATCTGAAGGGTGAGTGGGAGCGTTTCGGACAGCTGGAACTTGGGGTTGCTAGTAGACTTCTGC
ACAGACACCTTTTGGTTCTTTAGGGAGAAGGTGATCCAGGACTGGGAAGAAGGAGCCTTCTCTGCCTTCC
ATCTCAACTCTCCCTGCAGGCTTTCCTCTCCAAGGTTGAGTGGGAAGGAGAACTCCGCTGACTCCCCCTC
ACTCTTATAGGCCGTGATGGAGGTCGACGGCGCGCCCTTGTTGCTGCCCACGTCCTCGGCGAAGAACACC
AGTTTCTGGTGGTGCACCTCGTAGCCGCTATCGTGCCGGAACTCGGCGTCCATCTTCACTTCGCTGATCT
CTTCGGTCTTGATGTTGGTCAGGCCGCTGCCAGGTCTGGTGGTCAGGCCTCTATCGGCTGCTGGTCTGGC
ATCCACGGGCTCCACCTCGTTCTCGGTGTTGGCGG
